>Addgene plasmid #203114 | Salsa-BC273-P3G9 | addgene full sequence | sequence record 421458 | Addgene NGS Result
AGCGCCCAATACGCAAACCGCCTCTCCCCGCGCGTTGGCCGATTCATTAATGCAGTCGAGGGATCTCCAT
AAGAGAAGAGGGACAGCTATGACTGGGAGTAGTCAGGAGAGGAGGAAAAATCTGGCTAGTAAAACATGTA
AGGAAAATTTTAGGGATGTTAAAGAAAAAAATAACACAAAACAAAATATAAAAAAAATCTAACCTCAAGT
CAAGGCTTTTCTATGGAATAAGGAATGGACAGCAGGGGGCTGTTTCATATACTGATGACCTCTTTATAGC
CAACCTTTGTTCATGGCAGCCAGCATATGGGCATATGTTGCCAAACTCTAAACCAAATACTCATTCTGAT
GTTTTAAATGATTTGCCCTCCCATATGTCCTTCCGAGTGAGAGACACAAAAAATTCCAACACACTATTGC
AATGAAAATAAATTTCCTTTATTAGCCAGAAGTCAGATGCTCAAGGGGCTTCATGATGTCCCCATAATTT
TTGGCAGAGGGAAAAAGATCGATCTCAGTGGTATTTGTGAGCCAGGGCATTGGCCACACCAGCCACCACC
TTCTGATAGGCAGCCTGCACCTGAGGAGTGAATTCTTTGCCAAAATGATGAGACAGCACAACAACCAGCA
CGTTGCCCAGGAGCTGTAGGAAAGAGAAGAAGGCATGAACATGGTTAGCAGAGGGGCCCGGTTTGGACTC
AGAGTATTTTATCCTCATCTCAAACAGTGTATATCATTGTAACCATAAAGAGAAAGGCAGGATGATGACC
AGGGTGTAGTTGTTTCTACCAATAAGAATATTTCCACGCCAGCCAGAATTTATATGCAGAAATATTCTAC
CTTATCATTTAATTATAACAATTGTTCTCTAAAACTGTGCTGAAGTACAATATAATATACCCTGATTGCC
TTGAAAAAAAAGTGATTAGAGAAAGTACTTACAATCTGACAAATAAACAAAAGTGAATTTAAAAATTCGT
TACAAATGCAAGCTAAAGTTTAACGAAAAAGTTACAGAAAATGAAAAGAAAATAAGAGGAGACAATGGTT
GTCAACAGAGTAGAAAGTGAAAGAAACAAAATTATCATGAGGGTCCATGGTGATACAAGGGACATCTTCC
CATTCTAAACAACACCCTGAAAACTTTGCCCCCTCCATATAACATGAATTTTACAATAGCGAAAAAGAAA
GAACAATCAAGGGTCCCCAAACTCACCCTGAAGTTCTCAGCTCTAGAGATATCGTCGAGGCCGCGCTAGC
GTTTAAACTGTCGACCTTAATTAAGAGATCTGCTCGAGGCGCGTCAGCTGACTAGAGGATCCCCGGGTAC
CGAGCTCGAATTCGGGGCCGCGGAGGCTGGATCGGTCCCGGTGTCTTCTATGGAGGTCAAAACAGCGTGG
ATGGCGTCTCCAGGCGATCTGACGGTTCACTAAACGAGCTCTGCTTATATAGGCCTCCCACCGTACACGC
CTACCTCGACCCGGGTACCGAGCTCGACTTTCACTTTTCTCTATCACTGATAGGGAGTGGTAAACTCGAC
TTTCACTTTTCTCTATCACTGATAGGGAGTGGTAAACTCGACTTTCACTTTTCTCTATCACTGATAGGGA
GTGGTAAACTCGACTTTCACTTTTCTCTATCACTGATAGGGAGTGGTAAACTCGACTTTCACTTTTCTCT
ATCACTGATAGGGAGTGGTAAACTCGACCTATATAAGCAGAGCTCGTTTAGTGAACCGTCAGATCGCCTG
GAGACGCCATCCACGCTGTTTTGACCTCCATAGAAGACACCGGGACCGATCCAGCCTCCGCGGCCCCGAA
TTCCTGCAGCGGCCGCTCTAGAACTAGTGGATCCCCGCGGATGGTGAGCAAGGGCGAGGAGCTGTTCACC
GGGGTGGTGCCCATCCTGGTCGAGCTGGACGGCGACGTAAACGGCCACAAGTTCAGCGTGTCCGGCGAGG
GCGAGGGCGATGCCACCTACGGCAAGCTGACCCTGAAGTTCATCTGCACCACCGGCAAGCTGCCCGTGCC
CTGGCCCACCCTCGTGACCACCCTGACCTACGGCGTGCAGTGCTTCAGCCGCTACCCCGACCACATGAAG
CAGCACGACTTCTTCAAGTCCGCCATGCCCGAAGGCTACGTCCAGGAGCGCACCATCTTCTTCAAGGACG
ACGGCAACTACAAGACCCGCGCCGAGGTGAAGTTCGAGGGCGACACCCTGGTGAACCGCATCGAGCTGAA
GGGCATCGACTTCAAGGAGGACGGCAACATCCTGGGGCACAAGCTGGAGTACAACTACAACAGCCACAAC
GTCTATATCATGGCCGACAAGCAGAAGAACGGCATCAAGGTGAACTTCAAGATCCGCCACAACATCGAGG
ACGGCAGCGTGCAGCTCGCCGACCACTACCAGCAGAACACCCCCATCGGCGACGGCCCCGTGCTGCTGCC
CGACAACCACTACCTGAGCACCCAGTCCGCCCTGAGCAAAGACCCCAACGAGAAGCGCGATCACATGGTC
CTGCTGGAGTTCGTGACCGCCGCCGGGATCACTCTCGGCATGGACGAGCTGTACAAGTAAGAGCCGGCCA
GAATTCGATATCAAGCTTGTCGACCTAGTTCTAGAGGATCCAGACATGATAAGATACATTGATGAGTTTG
GACAAACCACAACTAGAATGCAGTGAAAAAAATGCTTTATTTGTGAAATTTGTGATGCTATTGCTTTATT
TGTAACCATTATAAGCTGCAATAAACAAGTTAACAACAACAATTGCATTCATTTTATGTTTCAGGTTCAG
GGGGAGGTGTGGGAGGTTTTTTAAAGCAAGTAAAACCTCTACAAATGTGGTATGGCTGATTATGATCCTG
CAAGCCTCGTCGTCCTGGCCGGACCACGCTATCTGTGCAAGGTCCCCGGCCCCGGACGCGCGCTCCATGA
GCAGAGCGCCCGCCGCCGAGGCGAAGACTCGGGCGGCGCCCTGCCCGTCCCACCAGGTCAACAGGCGGTA
ACCGGCCTCTTCATCGGGAATGCGCGCGACCTTCAGCATCGCCGGCATGTCCCCCTGGCGGACGGGAAGT
ATCCAGCTCGACCAAGCTGGCCGCGTCGAGTGAAGACGAAAGGGCCTCGTGATACGCCTATTTTTATAGG
TTAATGTCATGATAATAATGGTTTCTTAGACGTCAGGTGGCACTTTTCGGGGAAATGTGCGCGGAACCCC
TATTTGTTTATTTTTCTAAATACATTCAAATATGTATCCGCTCATGAGACAATAACCCTGATAAATGCTT
CAATAATATTGAAAAAGGAAGAGTATGAGTATTCAACATTTCCGTGTCGCCCTTATTCCCTTTTTTGCGG
CATTTTGCCTTCCTGTTTTTGCTCACCCAGAAACGCTGGTGAAAGTAAAAGATGCTGAAGATCAGTTGGG
TGCACGAGTGGGTTACATCGAACTGGATCTCAACAGCGGTAAGATCCTTGAGAGTTTTCGCCCCGAAGAA
CGTTTTCCAATGATGAGCACTTTTAAAGTTCTGCTATGTGGCGCGGTATTATCCCGTGTTGACGCCGGGC
AAGAGCAACTCGGTCGCCGCATACACTATTCTCAGAATGACTTGGTTGAGTACTCACCAGTCACAGAAAA
GCATCTTACGGATGGCATGACAGTAAGAGAATTATGCAGTGCTGCCATAACCATGAGTGATAACACTGCG
GCCAACTTACTTCTGACAACGATCGGAGGACCGAAGGAGCTAACCGCTTTTTTGCACAACATGGGGGATC
ATGTAACTCGCCTTGATCGTTGGGAACCGGAGCTGAATGAAGCCATACCAAACGACGAGCGTGACACCAC
GATGCCTGTAGCAATGGCAACAACGTTGCGCAAACTATTAACTGGCGAACTACTTACTCTAGCTTCCCGG
CAACAATTAATAGACTGGATGGAGGCGGATAAAGTTGCAGGACCACTTCTGCGCTCGGCCCTTCCGGCTG
GCTGGTTTATTGCTGATAAATCTGGAGCCGGTGAGCGTGGGTCTCGCGGTATCATTGCAGCACTGGGGCC
AGATGGTAAGCCCTCCCGTATCGTAGTTATCTACACGACGGGGAGTCAGGCAACTATGGATGAACGAAAT
AGACAGATCGCTGAGATAGGTGCCTCACTGATTAAGCATTGGTAACTGTCAGACCAAGTTTACTCATATA
TACTTTAGATTGATTTAAAACTTCATTTTTAATTTAAAAGGATCTAGGTGAAGATCCTTTTTGATAATCT
CATGACCAAAATCCCTTAACGTGAGTTTTCGTTCCACTGAGCGTCAGACCCCGTAGAAAAGATCAAAGGA
TCTTCTTGAGATCCTTTTTTTCTGCGCGTAATCTGCTGCTTGCAAACAAAAAAACCACCGCTACCAGCGG
TGGTTTGTTTGCCGGATCAAGAGCTACCAACTCTTTTTCCGAAGGTAACTGGCTTCAGCAGAGCGCAGAT
ACCAAATACTGTTCTTCTAGTGTAGCCGTAGTTAGGCCACCACTTCAAGAACTCTGTAGCACCGCCTACA
TACCTCGCTCTGCTAATCCTGTTACCAGTGGCTGCTGCCAGTGGCGATAAGTCGTGTCTTACCGGGTTGG
ACTCAAGACGATAGTTACCGGATAAGGCGCAGCGGTCGGGCTGAACGGGGGGTTCGTGCACACAGCCCAG
CTTGGAGCGAACGACCTACACCGAACTGAGATACCTACAGCGTGAGCTATGAGAAAGCGCCACGCTTCCC
GAAGGGAGAAAGGCGGACAGGTATCCGGTAAGCGGCAGGGTCGGAACAGGAGAGCGCACGAGGGAGCTTC
CAGGGGGAAACGCCTGGTATCTTTATAGTCCTGTCGGGTTTCGCCACCTCTGACTTGAGCGTCGATTTTT
GTGATGCTCGTCAGGGGGGCGGAGCCTATGGAAAAACGCCAGCAACGCGGCCTTTTTACGGTTCCTGGCC
TTTTGCTGGCCTTTTGCTCACATGTTCTTTCCTGCGTTATCCCCTGATTCTGTGGATAACCGTATTACCG
CCTTTGAGTGAGCTGATACCGCTCGCCGCAGCCGAACGACCGAGCGCAGCGAGTCAGTGAGCGAGGAAGC
GGAAG
Features (pLannotate 1.2.2; 17 found; start..end, strand, type, name):
      2..55      +  CDS            lacI (fragment): lac repressor; lacI; The lac repressor binds to the lac operator to inhibit transcription in E. coli. This inhibition can be relieved by adding lactose or isopropyl-β-D-thiogalactopyranoside (IPTG).
    388..443     -  polyA_signal   β-globin poly(A) signal: rabbit β-globin polyadenylation signal (Gil and Proudfoot, 1987)
    518..640     -  CDS            HBB: HBB_COLGU - Experimental evidence at transcript level: Swiss-Prot protein existence level 2. Involved in oxygen transport from the lung to the various peripheral tissues. From Colobus guereza (Mantled guereza) (Eastern black-and-white colobus monkey).
    644..1216    -  intron         β-globin intron: intron from rabbit β-globin gene
   1312..1343    -  misc_feature   MCS (fragment): pUC18/19 multiple cloning site
   1437..1475    -  promoter       minimal CMV promoter: human cytomegalovirus (CMV) immediate early promoter
   1493..1708    -  protein_bind   tetracycline response element (fragment): contains seven copies of the tetracycline operator tetO tetracycline repressor TetR
   1708..1753    +  promoter       TRE3GV promoter (fragment): 3rd-generation Tet-responsive promoter that can be activated by binding of Tet-On® 3G, optimized for retroviral and lentiviral vectors
   1829..1856    +  misc_feature   MCS (fragment): pBluescript multiple cloning site
   1861..2580    +  CDS            EGFP: the original enhanced GFP (Yang et al., 1996) mammalian codon-optimized
   2591..2613    +  misc_feature   MCS (fragment): pBluescript multiple cloning site
   2627..2761    -  polyA_signal   SV40 poly(A) signal: SV40 polyadenylation signal
   2784..2867    -  CDS            large T antigen (fragment): large T antigen from SV40 (simian virus 40)
   2861..3091    -  CDS            str (fragment): STR_KLEPN - Protein inferred from homology: Swiss-Prot protein existence level 3. The aminoglycoside phosphotransferases achieve inactivation of their antibiotic substrates by phosphorylation. From Klebsiella pneumoniae.
   3210..3314    +  promoter       AmpR promoter: bla
   3315..4175    +  CDS            AmpR: β-lactamase; bla; confers resistance to ampicillin, carbenicillin, and related antibiotics
   4346..4934    +  rep_origin     ori: high-copy-number ColE1/pMB1/pBR322/pUC origin of replication
