[The description below was written by a language model from this plasmid's Addgene catalogue record and pLannotate feature annotations shown in this document.]
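Description:
Salsa-BC273-P3G9 is a mammalian expression plasmid built on the pCER206 backbone and serves as one member of a set of barcoded reporter plasmids for PRESTO-Salsa, a highly multiplexed screening approach for GPCR bioactivity. It is maintained in E. coli as a high-copy plasmid through a ColE1/pUC-type origin and is selected with ampicillin via the β-lactamase gene and its native promoter. No mammalian selection marker is annotated. Short fragments of lacI, SV40 large T antigen and an aminoglycoside phosphotransferase gene appear to be non-functional backbone remnants.

The payload is a synthetic EGFP/BC273 insert of about 730 bp under a Tet response element promoter. In the 5,115 nt sequence, the tetO repeats sit centrally and are flanked on each side by minimal promoter sequence. A TRE3G-type fragment faces the mammalian codon-optimized EGFP coding sequence, and a minimal CMV promoter faces the opposite direction toward a rabbit β-globin intron, exon fragment and poly(A) signal. This suggests a bidirectional Tet-responsive layout, although no coding sequence is annotated in the second arm. EGFP is followed by a short polylinker stretch and an SV40 polyadenylation region. The barcode itself is not annotated, but the BsrGI and HindIII cloning sites and the insert name are consistent with it lying just downstream of EGFP, in the 3′ part of the transcript.

Reporter transcription depends on a tetracycline-controlled transactivator binding the tetO sites. The record does not show where this factor comes from, and it is not encoded on this plasmid. Induced transcripts would carry the unique BC273 tag, so reporter output from this construct could be distinguished from that of other barcoded plasmids in a pooled assay.
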