Addgene plasmid #203114: Salsa-BC273-P3G9
Purpose: Expression of barcoded reporter plasmid for PRESTO-Salsa; EGFP/BC273
Depositing lab: Noah Palm. Depositing organization: Yale University. Publication: Highly multiplexed bioactivity screening reveals human and microbiota metabolome-GPCRome interactions. Chen H, Rosen CE, Gonzalez-Hernandez JA, Song D, Potempa J, Ring AM, Palm NW. Cell. 2023 Jul 6;186(14):3095-3110.e19. doi: 10.1016/j.cell.2023.05.024. Epub 2023 Jun 14. PubMed 37321219.
Backbone
  Vector backbone: pCER206
  Vector type: Mammalian Expression
Growth in bacteria
  Bacterial resistance: Ampicillin, 100 μg/mL
  Growth temperature: 37°C
  Growth strain: DH5alpha
  Copy number: High Copy
Gene/Insert
  Gene/Insert name: EGFP/BC273
  Species: Synthetic
  Insert size (bp): 730
  Promoter: Tet Response Element (TRE)
  Cloning method: Restriction Enzyme; 5′ cloning site BsrGI (not destroyed); 3′ cloning site HindIII (not destroyed)
  Sequencing primers: 5′ Custom primer (GAAGCGCGATCACATGG)
Terms and licenses: Academic/Nonprofit Terms; Industry Terms: Not Available to Industry
How to cite: Salsa-BC273-P3G9 was a gift from Noah Palm (Addgene plasmid # 203114 ; http://n2t.net/addgene:203114 ; RRID:Addgene_203114)
