>Addgene plasmid #203114 | Salsa-BC273-P3G9 | depositor partial sequence | sequence record 393987 | BC273
GAGCCGGCCA
